Addgene plasmid #22866: pcDNA3-K9 histone methylation reporter
Depositing lab: Alice Ting. Depositing organization: Massachusetts Institute of Technology. Publication: Genetically encoded fluorescent reporters of histone methylation in living cells. Lin CW, Jao CY, Ting AY. J Am Chem Soc. 2004 May 19. 126(19):5982-3. 10.1021/ja038854h PubMed 15137760.
Backbone
  Vector backbone: pcDNA3
  Backbone size w/o insert (bp): 6000
  Vector type: Mammalian Expression
Growth in bacteria
  Bacterial resistance: Ampicillin, 100 μg/mL
  Growth temperature: 37°C
  Growth strain: DH5alpha
  Copy number: High Copy
Gene/Insert
  Gene/Insert name: K9 HMR
  Insert size (bp): 1722
  Tag / fusion protein: CFP (N terminal on insert); YFP (C terminal on insert)
  Cloning method: Restriction Enzyme; 5′ cloning site BamHI (not destroyed); 3′ cloning site AflI (not destroyed)
  Sequencing primers: 5′ T7; 3′ T7term
Terms and licenses: Academic/Nonprofit Terms; Industry Terms: Not Available to Industry
How to cite: pcDNA3-K9 histone methylation reporter was a gift from Alice Ting (Addgene plasmid # 22866 ; http://n2t.net/addgene:22866 ; RRID:Addgene_22866)
