[The description below was written by a language model from this plasmid's Addgene catalogue record.]
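Description:
pcDNA3-K9 histone methylation reporter is a mammalian expression plasmid built on the pcDNA3 backbone (recorded as about 6 kb without insert). It is propagated in E. coli as a high-copy plasmid under ampicillin selection. The record gives no feature table and does not list the regulatory elements. pcDNA3 is a standard vector that normally drives inserts from the CMV immediate-early promoter and carries a neomycin resistance cassette for selection in mammalian cells. These features are inferred from the backbone name rather than stated in the record. The use of a T7 sequencing primer at the 5′ end fits the T7 promoter site that lies upstream of the pcDNA3 polylinker.

The insert, K9 HMR (about 1.7 kb), was cloned by restriction digestion between a BamHI site at the 5′ end and a 3′ site recorded as AflI, both of which were preserved. It encodes a single fusion protein with CFP at the N terminus and YFP at the C terminus. This pairing is the classic donor and acceptor arrangement for a genetically encoded FRET sensor. The construct name and the associated publication title indicate that it reports histone methylation, presumably at lysine 9 of histone H3, in living cells. In sensors of this type, modification of a substrate segment between the two fluorescent proteins typically changes the conformation of the fusion and so changes energy transfer between them. The record does not state what lies between CFP and YFP, such as the substrate peptide, the methyl-lysine recognition domain or the linkers, nor the species of origin of these parts. The plasmid is typically transfected into mammalian cells for live-cell fluorescence imaging of methyltransferase activity.
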