>Addgene plasmid #22866 | pcDNA3-K9 histone methylation reporter | depositor partial sequence | sequence record 10486 | Author sequence
GATAAGGATCCGATGGTGAGCAAGGGCGAGGAGCTGTTCACCGGGGTGGTGCCCATCCTGGTCGAGCTGG
ACGGCGACGTAAACGGCCACAGGTTCAGCGTGTCCGGCGAGGGCGAGGGCGATGCCACCTACGGCAAGCT
GACCCTGAAGTTCATCTGCACCACCGGCAAGCTGCCCGTGCCCTGGCCCACCCTCGTGACCACCCTGACC
TGGGGCGTGCAGTGCTTCAGCCGCTACCCCGACCACATGAAGCAGCACGACTTCTTCAAGTCCGCCATGC
CCGAAGGCTACGTCCAGGAGCGTACCATCTTCTTCAAGGACGACGGCAACTACAAGACCCGCGCCGAGGT
GAAGTTCGAGGGCGACACCCTGGTGAACCGCATCGAGCTGAAGGGCATCGACTTCAAGGAGGACGGCAAC
ATCCTGGGGCACAAGCTGGAGTACAACTACATCAGCCACAACGTCTATATCACCGCCGACAAGCAGAAGA
ACGGCATCAAGGCCCACTTCAAGATCCGCCACAACATCGAGGACGGCAGCGTGCAGCTCGCCGACCACTA
CCAGCAGAACACCCCCATCGGCGACGGCCCCGTGCTGCTGCCCGACAACCACTACCTGAGCACCCAGTCC
GCCCTGAGCAAAGACCCCAACGAGAAGCGCGATCACATGGTCCTGCTGGAGTTCGTGACCGCCGCCCGCA
TGCATGAGGAGGAGTACGCCGTGGAAAAGATCATCGACAGGCGGGTGCGCAAGGGAAAGGTGGAGTACTA
TCTGAAATGGAAGGGCTATCCCGAAACTGAGAACACGTGGGAGCCGGAGAACAATCTCGACTGCCAGGAT
CTTATCCAGCAGTACGAGGCGAGCCGCAAGGATGGGTCTACATCTGGATCTGGGAAGCCGGGTTCTGGTG
AGGGTTCTGCCCGGACGAAGCAGACAGCTCGCAAGTCTACCGGCGGCGAGCTCATGGTGAGCAAGGGCGA
GGAGCTGTTCACCGGGGTGGTGCCCATCCTGGTCGAGCTGGACGGCGACGTAAACGGCCACAAGTTCAGC
GTGTCCGGCGAGGGCGAGGGCGATGCCACCTACGGCAAGCTGACCCTGAAGTTCATCTGCACCACCGGCA
AGCTGCCCGTGCCCTGGCCCACCCTCGTGACCACCTTCGGCTACGGCCTGATGTGCTTCGCCCGCTACCC
CGACCACATGAAGCAGCACGACTTCTTCAAGTCCGCCATGCCCGAAGGCTACGTCCAGGAGCGCACCATC
TTCTTCAAGGACGACGGCAACTACAAGACCCGCGCCGAGGTGAAGTTCGAGGGCGACACCCTGGTGAACC
GCATCGAGCTGAAGGGCATCGACTTCAAGGAGGACGGCAACATCCTGGGGCACAAGCTGGAGTACAACTA
CAACAGCCACAACGTCTATATCATGGCCGACAAGCAGAAGAACGGCATCAAGGTGAACTTCAAGATCCGC
CACAACATCGAGGACGGCAGCGTGCAGCTCGCCGACCACTACCAGCAGAACACCCCCATCGGCGACGGCC
CCGTGCTGCTGCCCGACAACCACTACCTGAGCTACCAGTCCGCCCTGAGCAAAGACCCCAACGAGAAGCG
CGATCACATGGTCCTGCTGGAGTTCGTGACCGCCGCCGGGATCACTCTCGGCATGGACGAGCTGTACAAG
CCAAAAAAGAAGAGAAAGGTGGAAGACGCTTAAGAATTCCGG
