>Addgene plasmid #22866 | pcDNA3-K9 histone methylation reporter | addgene partial sequence | sequence record 28754 | 22866 with BGH-rev
GAACTATAGAATAGGGCCCTCTAGATGCATGCTCGAGCGGCCGCCAGTGTGATGGATATCTGCAGAATTC
TTACTTGTACAGCTCGTCCATGCCGAGAGTGATCCCGGCGGCGGTCACGAACTCCAGCAGGACCATGTGA
TCGCGCTTCTCGTTGGGGTCTTTGCTCAGGGCGGACTGGTAGCTCAGGTAGTGGTTGTCGGGCAGCAGCA
CGGGGCCGTCGCCGATGGGGGTGTTCTGCTGGTAGTGGTCGGCGAGCTGCACGCTGCCGTCCTCGATGTT
GTGGCGGATCTTGAAGTTCACCTTGATGCCGTTCTTCTGCTTGTCGGCCATGATATAGACGTTGTGGCTG
TTGTAGTTGTACTCCAGCTTGTGCCCCAGGATGTTGCCGTCCTCCTTGAAGTCGATGCCCTTCAGCTCGA
TGCGGTTCACCAGGGTGTCGCCCTCGAACTTCACCTCGGCGCGGGTCTTGTAGTTGCCGTCGTCCTTGAA
GAAGATGGTGCGCTCCTGGACGTAGCCTTCGGGCATGGCGGACTTGAAGAAGTCGTGCTGCTTCATGTGG
TC
