>Addgene plasmid #22866 | pcDNA3-K9 histone methylation reporter | addgene partial sequence | sequence record 28755 | 22866 with K9HMR-F 5'-cgtggaaaagatcatcgaca
GGTGGAGTACTATCTGAATGGAAGGGCTATCCCGAAACTGAGAACACGTGGGAGCCGGAGAACAATCTCG
ACTGCCAGGATCTTATCCAGCAGTACGAGGCGAGCCGCAAGGATGGGTCTACATCTGGATCTGGGAAGCC
GGGTTCTGGTGAGGGTTCTGCCCGGACGGCCCAGACAGCTCGCAAGTCTACCGGCGGCGAGCTCATGGTG
AGCAAGGGCGAGGAGCTGTTCACCGGGGTGGTGCCCATCCTGGTCGAGCTGGACGGCGACGTAAACGGCC
ACAAGTTCAGCGTGTCCGGCGAGGGCGAGGGCGATGCCACCTACGGCAAGCTGACCCTGAAGTTCATCTG
CACCACCGGCAAGCTGCCCGTGCCCTGGCCCACCCTCGTGACCACCTTCGGCTACGGCCTGATGTGCTTC
GCCCGCTACCCCGACCACATGAAGCAGCACGACTTCTTCAAGTCCGCCATGCCCGAAGGCTACGTCCAGG
AGCGCACCATCTTCTTCAAGGACGACGGCAACTACAAGACCCGCGCCGAGGTGAAGTTCGAGGGCGACAC
CCTGGTGAACCGCATCGAGCTGAAGGGCATCGACTTCAAGGAGGACGGCAACATCCTGGGGCACAAGCTG
GAGTACAACTACAACA
